Addgene plasmid #207186: pFUW-TetO-BHLHE40
Purpose: doxycycline-inducible expression of Human BHLHE40 in mammalian cells
Depositing lab: Filipe Pereira. Depositing organization: Center for Neuroscience and Cell Biology, University of Coimbra. Publication: Anchored screening identifies transcription factor blueprints underlying dendritic cell diversity and subset-specific anti-tumor immunity. Henriques-Oliveira L, Altman AR, Kurochkin I, Ascic E, Halitzki E, Matei A, Pértiga-Cabral D, Ulmert I, Holst S, Nair MS, Cunha PP, Park S, Vergani S, Kharas MG, Yuan J, Lahl K, Rosa FF, Pires CF, Pereira C-F. Immunity. 58, 1-20. October 2025. 10.1016/j.immuni.2025.08.001.
Backbone
  Vector backbone: pFUW-TetO
  Vector type: Mammalian Expression, Lentiviral
Growth in bacteria
  Bacterial resistance: Ampicillin, 100 μg/mL
  Growth temperature: 37°C
  Growth strain: NEB Stable
  Copy number: High Copy
Gene/Insert
  Gene/Insert name: pFUW-TetO-BHLHE40
  Species: H. sapiens (human)
  Promoter: CMV
  Cloning method: Restriction Enzyme; 5′ cloning site XbaI (unknown if destroyed); 3′ cloning site BstBI (unknown if destroyed)
  Sequencing primers: 5′ TCCACGCTGTTTTGACCTCC
Terms and licenses: Academic/Nonprofit Terms; Industry Terms: Not Available to Industry
How to cite: pFUW-TetO-BHLHE40 was a gift from Filipe Pereira (Addgene plasmid # 207186 ; http://n2t.net/addgene:207186 ; RRID:Addgene_207186)
