[The description below was written by a language model from this plasmid's Addgene catalogue record and pLannotate feature annotations shown in this document.]
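Description:
pFUW-TetO-BHLHE40 is a 9.6 kb HIV-1-based lentiviral transfer plasmid built on the pFUW-TetO backbone for doxycycline-inducible expression of human BHLHE40 (also known as BHLHB2 or DEC1), a basic helix-loop-helix transcription factor, in mammalian cells. It is propagated in E. coli through a high-copy ColE1/pUC-type origin with ampicillin selection (AmpR). The backbone also carries an f1 origin and, outside the viral genome, an SV40/EM7-driven BleoR cassette with an SV40 poly(A) signal, which could confer Zeocin resistance on the plasmid but would not be packaged into virus.

The viral genome is transcribed in packaging cells from a CMV enhancer/promoter fused to a truncated 5' LTR, an arrangement typical of Tat-independent lentiviral vectors. It is followed by the Ψ packaging signal with a gag fragment, the Rev response element for nuclear export of the unspliced genomic RNA, and the cPPT/CTS, which aids nuclear import of the provirus. The internal expression cassette consists of a tetracycline response element with seven tetO copies joined to a minimal CMV promoter, which is presumably what the catalogue's "CMV" promoter entry refers to. This drives the BHLHE40 coding sequence, cloned between XbaI and BstBI sites. A WPRE downstream enhances transcript stability and expression, and the genome ends in a truncated 3' LTR followed by a bGH poly(A) signal.

No tag, reporter or transactivator is annotated, so induction requires a tetracycline-controlled transactivator such as rtTA supplied from a separate construct. The associated work concerns screening transcription factors that underlie dendritic cell subset identity, consistent with use of this vector for inducible, virus-delivered transcription factor expression.
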