Features (pLannotate 1.2.2; 32 found; start..end, strand, type, name):
     27..406     +  enhancer       CMV enhancer: human cytomegalovirus immediate early enhancer
    407..606     +  promoter       CMV promoter: human cytomegalovirus (CMV) immediate early promoter
    624..804     +  LTR            5' LTR (truncated): truncated 5' long terminal repeat (LTR) from HIV-1
    851..976     +  misc_feature   HIV-1 Ψ: packaging signal of human immunodeficiency virus type 1
    960..1323    +  CDS            HIV-1 gag (fragment): gag protein from human immunodeficiency virus 1; gag
   1469..1702    +  misc_feature   RRE: The Rev response element (RRE) of HIV-1 allows for Rev-dependent mRNA export from the nucleus to the cytoplasm.
   2079..2179    +  CDS            Rev (fragment): human immunodeficiency virus 1 (HIV-1) Rev protein; rev; enhances nuclear export of unspliced and incompletely spliced viral mRNAs
   2229..2346    +  misc_feature   cPPT/CTS: central polypurine tract and central termination sequence of HIV-1
   2403..2673    +  protein_bind   tetracycline response element: contains seven copies of the tetracycline operator tetO tetracycline repressor TetR
   2684..2701    +  misc_feature   MCS (fragment): pUC18/19 multiple cloning site
   2706..2744    +  promoter       minimal CMV promoter: human cytomegalovirus (CMV) immediate early promoter
   2850..4085    +  CDS            BHLHE40: BHE40_HUMAN - Also known as BHLHB2, DEC1 From Homo sapiens (Human).
   4095..4113    +  misc_feature   MCS (fragment): pBluescript multiple cloning site
   4113..4701    +  misc_feature   WPRE: woodchuck hepatitis virus posttranscriptional regulatory element
   4638..5219    +  CDS            nef (fragment): NEF_HV1H2 - Experimental evidence at protein level: Swiss-Prot protein existence level 1. Extracellular Nef protein targets CD4(+) T-lymphocytes for apoptosis by interacting with CXCR4 surface receptors. From Human immunodeficiency virus type 1 group M subtype B (isolate HXB2) (HIV-1).
   5226..5406    +  LTR            5' LTR (truncated): truncated 5' long terminal repeat (LTR) from HIV-1
   5438..5662    +  polyA_signal   bGH poly(A) signal: bovine growth hormone polyadenylation signal
   5666..5687    +  promoter       SV40 promoter (fragment): SV40 enhancer and early promoter
   5708..6136    +  rep_origin     f1 ori (sequence partly withheld): f1 bacteriophage origin of replication; arrow indicates direction of (+) strand synthesis
   6150..6479    +  promoter       SV40 promoter: SV40 enhancer and early promoter
   6527..6574    +  promoter       EM7 promoter: synthetic bacterial promoter&nbsp
   6593..6967    +  CDS            BleoR: antibiotic-binding protein; Sh ble from Streptoalloteichus hindustanus; confers resistance to bleomycin, phleomycin, and Zeocin™
   6977..7102    +  CDS            ble (fragment): BLE_KLEPN - Experimental evidence at protein level: Swiss-Prot protein existence level 1. Binding protein with a strong affinity to the bleomycin family of antibiotics. Binds to CL990; an antimitotic-antibiotic compound. From Klebsiella pneumoniae.
   7097..7218    +  polyA_signal   SV40 poly(A) signal: SV40 polyadenylation signal
   7291..7307    -  protein_bind   lac operator: The lac repressor binds to the lac operator to inhibit transcription in E. coli. This inhibition can be relieved by adding lactose or isopropyl-β-D-thiogalactopyranoside (IPTG). lac repressor encoded by lacI
   7315..7345    -  promoter       lac promoter: promoter for the E. coli lac operon
   7360..7381    -  protein_bind   CAP binding site: CAP binding activates transcription in the presence of cAMP. E. coli catabolite activator protein
   7394..7486    -  CDS            lacI (fragment): lac repressor; lacI; The lac repressor binds to the lac operator to inhibit transcription in E. coli. This inhibition can be relieved by adding lactose or isopropyl-β-D-thiogalactopyranoside (IPTG).
   7669..8257    -  rep_origin     ori: high-copy-number ColE1/pMB1/pBR322/pUC origin of replication
   8428..9288    -  CDS            AmpR: β-lactamase; bla; confers resistance to ampicillin, carbenicillin, and related antibiotics
   9289..9393    -  promoter       AmpR promoter: bla
   9452..9504    -  misc_feature   bom (fragment): basis of mobility region from pBR322
>Addgene plasmid #207186 | pFUW-TetO-BHLHE40 | addgene full sequence | sequence record 412215 | Addgene NGS Result
CGATGTACGGGCCAGATATACGCGTTGACATTGATTATTGACTAGTTATTAATAGTAATCAATTACGGGG
TCATTAGTTCATAGCCCATATATGGAGTTCCGCGTTACATAACTTACGGTAAATGGCCCGCCTGGCTGAC
CGCCCAACGACCCCCGCCCATTGACGTCAATAATGACGTATGTTCCCATAGTAACGCCAATAGGGACTTT
CCATTGACGTCAATGGGTGGAGTATTTACGGTAAACTGCCCACTTGGCAGTACATCAAGTGTATCATATG
CCAAGTACGCCCCCTATTGACGTCAATGACGGTAAATGGCCCGCCTGGCATTATGCCCAGTACATGACCT
TATGGGACTTTCCTACTTGGCAGTACATCTACGTATTAGTCATCGCTATTACCATGGTGATGCGGTTTTG
GCAGTACATCAATGGGCGTGGATAGCGGTTTGACTCACGGGGATTTCCAAGTCTCCACCCCATTGACGTC
AATGGGAGTTTGTTTTGGCACCAAAATCAACGGGACTTTCCAAAATGTCGTAACAACTCCGCCCCATTGA
CGCAAATGGGCGGTAGGCGTGTACGGTGGGAGGTCTATATAAGCAGCGCGTTTTGCCTGTACTGGGTCTC
TCTGGTTAGACCAGATCTGAGCCTGGGAGCTCTCTGGCTAACTAGGGAACCCACTGCTTAAGCCTCAATA
AAGCTTGCCTTGAGTGCTTCAAGTAGTGTGTGCCCGTCTGTTGTGTGACTCTGGTAACTAGAGATCCCTC
AGACCCTTTTAGTCAGTGTGGAAAATCTCTAGCAGTGGCGCCCGAACAGGGACTTGAAAGCGAAAGGGAA
ACCAGAGGAGCTCTCTCGACGCAGGACTCGGCTTGCTGAAGCGCGCACGGCAAGAGGCGAGGGGCGGCGA
CTGGTGAGTACGCCAAAAATTTTGACTAGCGGAGGCTAGAAGGAGAGAGATGGGTGCGAGAGCGTCAGTA
TTAAGCGGGGGAGAATTAGATCGCGATGGGAAAAAATTCGGTTAAGGCCAGGGGGAAAGAAAAAATATAA
ATTAAAACATATAGTATGGGCAAGCAGGGAGCTAGAACGATTCGCAGTTAATCCTGGCCTGTTAGAAACA
TCAGAAGGCTGTAGACAAATACTGGGACAGCTACAACCATCCCTTCAGACAGGATCAGAAGAACTTAGAT
CATTATATAATACAGTAGCAACCCTCTATTGTGTGCATCAAAGGATAGAGATAAAAGACACCAAGGAAGC
TTTAGACAAGATAGAGGAAGAGCAAAACAAAAGTAAGACCACCGCACAGCAAGCGGCCGCTGATCTTCAG
ACCTGGAGGAGGAGATATGAGGGACAATTGGAGAAGTGAATTATATAAATATAAAGTAGTAAAAATTGAA
CCATTAGGAGTAGCACCCACCAAGGCAAAGAGAAGAGTGGTGCAGAGAGAAAAAAGAGCAGTGGGAATAG
GAGCTTTGTTCCTTGGGTTCTTGGGAGCAGCAGGAAGCACTATGGGCGCAGCGTCAATGACGCTGACGGT
ACAGGCCAGACAATTATTGTCTGGTATAGTGCAGCAGCAGAACAATTTGCTGAGGGCTATTGAGGCGCAA
CAGCATCTGTTGCAACTCACAGTCTGGGGCATCAAGCAGCTCCAGGCAAGAATCCTGGCTGTGGAAAGAT
ACCTAAAGGATCAACAGCTCCTGGGGATTTGGGGTTGCTCTGGAAAACTCATTTGCACCACTGCTGTGCC
TTGGAATGCTAGTTGGAGTAATAAATCTCTGGAACAGATTTGGAATCACACGACCTGGATGGAGTGGGAC
AGAGAAATTAACAATTACACAAGCTTAATACACTCCTTAATTGAAGAATCGCAAAACCAGCAAGAAAAGA
ATGAACAAGAATTATTGGAATTAGATAAATGGGCAAGTTTGTGGAATTGGTTTAACATAACAAATTGGCT
GTGGTATATAAAATTATTCATAATGATAGTAGGAGGCTTGGTAGGTTTAAGAATAGTTTTTGCTGTACTT
TCTATAGTGAATAGAGTTAGGCAGGGATATTCACCATTATCGTTTCAGACCCACCTCCCAACCCCGAGGG
GACCCGACAGGCCCGAAGGAATAGAAGAAGAAGGTGGAGAGAGAGACAGAGACAGATCCATTCGATTAGT
GAACGGATCGGCACTGCGTGCGCCAATTCTGCAGACAAATGGCAGTATTCATCCACAATTTTAAAAGAAA
AGGGGGGATTGGGGGGTACAGTGCAGGGGAAAGAATAGTAGACATAATAGCAACAGACATACAAACTAAA
GAATTACAAAAACAAATTACAAAAATTCAAAATTTTCGGGTTTATTACAGGGACAGCAGAGATCCAGTTT
GGTTAGATCTCGAGTTTACCACTCCCTATCAGTGATAGAGAAAAGTGAAAGTCGAGTTTACCACTCCCTA
TCAGTGATAGAGAAAAGTGAAAGTCGAGTTTACCACTCCCTATCAGTGATAGAGAAAAGTGAAAGTCGAG
TTTACCACTCCCTATCAGTGATAGAGAAAAGTGAAAGTCGAGTTTACCACTCCCTATCAGTGATAGAGAA
AAGTGAAAGTCGAGTTTACCACTCCCTATCAGTGATAGAGAAAAGTGAAAGTCGAGTTTACCACTCCCTA
TCAGTGATAGAGAAAAGTGAAAGTCGAGCTCGGTACCCGGGTCGAGGTAGGCGTGTACGGTGGGAGGCCT
ATATAAGCAGAGCTCGTTTAGTGAACCGTCAGATCGCCTGGAGACGCCATCCACGCTGTTTTGACCTCCA
TAGAAGACACCGGGACCGATCCAGCCTCCGCGGCCCCGAATTCACCGGTATGGAGCGGATCCCCAGCGCG
CAACCACCCCCCGCCTGCCTGCCCAAAGCACCGGGACTGGAGCACGGAGACCTACCAGGGATGTACCCTG
CCCACATGTACCAAGTGTACAAGTCAAGACGGGGAATAAAGCGGAGCGAGGACAGCAAGGAGACCTACAA
ATTGCCGCACCGGCTCATCGAGAAAAAGAGACGTGACCGGATTAACGAGTGCATCGCCCAGCTGAAGGAT
CTCCTACCCGAACATCTCAAACTTACAACTTTGGGTCACTTGGAAAAAGCAGTGGTTCTTGAACTTACCT
TGAAGCATGTGAAAGCACTAACAAACCTAATTGATCAGCAGCAGCAGAAAATCATTGCCCTGCAGAGTGG
TTTACAAGCTGGTGAGCTGTCAGGGAGAAATGTCGAAACAGGTCAAGAGATGTTCTGCTCAGGTTTCCAG
ACATGTGCCCGGGAGGTGCTTCAGTATCTGGCCAAGCACGAGAACACTCGGGACCTGAAGTCTTCGCAGC
TTGTCACCCACCTCCACCGGGTGGTCTCGGAGCTGCTGCAGGGTGGTACCTCCAGGAAGCCATCAGACCC
AGCTCCCAAAGTGATGGACTTCAAGGAAAAACCCAGCTCTCCGGCCAAAGGTTCGGAAGGTCCTGGGAAA
AACTGCGTGCCAGTCATCCAGCGGACTTTCGCTCACTCGAGTGGGGAGCAGAGCGGCAGCGACACGGACA
CAGACAGTGGCTATGGAGGAGAATCGGAGAAGGGCGACTTGCGCAGTGAGCAGCCGTGCTTCAAAAGTGA
CCACGGACGCAGGTTCACGATGGGAGAAAGGATCGGCGCAATTAAGCAAGAGTCCGAAGAACCCCCCACA
AAAAAGAACCGGATGCAGCTTTCGGATGATGAAGGCCATTTCACTAGCAGTGACCTGATCAGCTCCCCGT
TCCTGGGCCCACACCCACACCAGCCTCCTTTCTGCCTGCCCTTCTACCTGATCCCACCTTCAGCGACTGC
CTACCTGCCCATGCTGGAGAAGTGCTGGTATCCCACCTCAGTGCCAGTGCTATACCCAGGCCTCAACGCC
TCTGCCGCAGCCCTCTCTAGCTTCATGAACCCAGACAAGATCTCGGCTCCCTTGCTCATGCCCCAGAGAC
TCCCTTCTCCCTTGCCAGCTCATCCGTCCGTCGACTCTTCTGTCTTGCTCCAAGCTCTGAAGCCAATCCC
CCCTTTAAACTTAGAAACCAAAGACTAATTCGAAGATATCAAGCTTATCGATAATCAACCTCTGGATTAC
AAAATTTGTGAAAGATTGACTGGTATTCTTAACTATGTTGCTCCTTTTACGCTATGTGGATACGCTGCTT
TAATGCCTTTGTATCATGCTATTGCTTCCCGTATGGCTTTCATTTTCTCCTCCTTGTATAAATCCTGGTT
GCTGTCTCTTTATGAGGAGTTGTGGCCCGTTGTCAGGCAACGTGGCGTGGTGTGCACTGTGTTTGCTGAC
GCAACCCCCACTGGTTGGGGCATTGCCACCACCTGTCAGCTCCTTTCCGGGACTTTCGCTTTCCCCCTCC
CTATTGCCACGGCGGAACTCATCGCCGCCTGCCTTGCCCGCTGCTGGACAGGGGCTCGGCTGTTGGGCAC
TGACAATTCCGTGGTGTTGTCGGGGAAATCATCGTCCTTTCCTTGGCTGCTCGCCTGTGTTGCCACCTGG
ATTCTGCGCGGGACGTCCTTCTGCTACGTCCCTTCGGCCCTCAATCCAGCGGACCTTCCTTCCCGCGGCC
TGCTGCCGGCTCTGCGGCCTCTTCCGCGTCTTCGCCTTCGCCCTCAGACGAGTCGGATCTCCCTTTGGGC
CGCCTCCCCGCATCGATACCGTCGACCTCGAGACCTAGAAAAACATGGAGCAATCACAAGTAGCAATACA
GCAGCTACCAATGCTGATTGTGCCTGGCTAGAAGCACAAGAGGAGGAGGAGGTGGGTTTTCCAGTCACAC
CTCAGGTACCTTTAAGACCAATGACTTACAAGGCAGCTGTAGATCTTAGCCACTTTTTAAAAGAAAAGGG
GGGACTGGAAGGGCTAATTCACTCCCAACGAAGACAAGATATCCTTGATCTGTGGATCTACCACACACAA
GGCTACTTCCCTGATTGGCAGAACTACACACCAGGGCCAGGGATCAGATATCCACTGACCTTTGGATGGT
GCTACAAGCTAGTACCAGTTGAGCAAGAGAAGGTAGAAGAAGCCAATGAAGGAGAGAACACCCGCTTGTT
ACACCCTGTGAGCCTGCATGGGATGGATGACCCGGAGAGAGAAGTATTAGAGTGGAGGTTTGACAGCCGC
CTAGCATTTCATCACATGGCCCGAGAGCTGCATCCGGACTGTACTGGGTCTCTCTGGTTAGACCAGATCT
GAGCCTGGGAGCTCTCTGGCTAACTAGGGAACCCACTGCTTAAGCCTCAATAAAGCTTGCCTTGAGTGCT
TCAAGTAGTGTGTGCCCGTCTGTTGTGTGACTCTGGTAACTAGAGATCCCTCAGACCCTTTTAGTCAGTG
TGGAAAATCTCTAGCAGGGCCCGTTTAAACCCGCTGATCAGCCTCGACTGTGCCTTCTAGTTGCCAGCCA
TCTGTTGTTTGCCCCTCCCCCGTGCCTTCCTTGACCCTGGAAGGTGCCACTCCCACTGTCCTTTCCTAAT
AAAATGAGGAAATTGCATCGCATTGTCTGAGTAGGTGTCATTCTATTCTGGGGGGTGGGGTGGGGCAGGA
CAGCAAGGGGGAGGATTGGGAAGACAATAGCAGGCATGCTGGGGATGCGGTGGGCTCTATGGCTTCTGAG
GCGGAAAGAACCAGCTGGGGCTCTAGGGGGTATCCCC
[124 nt withheld, positions 5708-5831]
C
[91 nt withheld, positions 5833-5923]
A
[49 nt withheld, positions 5925-5973]
CCTTTGACGTTGGAGTCCACGTTCTTT
[37 nt withheld, positions 6001-6037]
ACCCTATCTCGGTCTATTCTTTTGATTTATAAGGGATTTTGCCGATTTCGGCCTATTGGTTAAAAAATGA
GCTGATTTAACAAAAATTTAACGCGAATTAATTCTGTGGAATGTGTGTCAGTTAGGGTGTGGAAAGTCCC
CAGGCTCCCCAGCAGGCAGAAGTATGCAAAGCATGCATCTCAATTAGTCAGCAACCAGGTGTGGAAAGTC
CCCAGGCTCCCCAGCAGGCAGAAGTATGCAAAGCATGCATCTCAATTAGTCAGCAACCATAGTCCCGCCC
CTAACTCCGCCCATCCCGCCCCTAACTCCGCCCAGTTCCGCCCATTCTCCGCCCCATGGCTGACTAATTT
TTTTTATTTATGCAGAGGCCGAGGCCGCCTCTGCCTCTGAGCTATTCCAGAAGTAGTGAGGAGGCTTTTT
TGGAGGCCTAGGCTTTTGCAAAAAGCTCCCGGGAGCTTGTATATCCATTTTCGGATCTGATCAGCACGTG
TTGACAATTAATCATCGGCATAGTATATCGGCATAGTATAATACGACAAGGTGAGGAACTAAACCATGGC
CAAGTTGACCAGTGCCGTTCCGGTGCTCACCGCGCGCGACGTCGCCGGAGCGGTCGAGTTCTGGACCGAC
CGGCTCGGGTTCTCCCGGGACTTCGTGGAGGACGACTTCGCCGGTGTGGTCCGGGACGACGTGACCCTGT
TCATCAGCGCGGTCCAGGACCAGGTGGTGCCGGACAACACCCTGGCCTGGGTGTGGGTGCGCGGCCTGGA
CGAGCTGTACGCCGAGTGGTCGGAGGTCGTGTCCACGAACTTCCGGGACGCCTCCGGGCCGGCCATGACC
GAGATCGGCGAGCAGCCGTGGGGGCGGGAGTTCGCCCTGCGCGACCCGGCCGGCAACTGCGTGCACTTCG
TGGCCGAGGAGCAGGACTGACACGTGCTACGAGATTTCGATTCCACCGCCGCCTTCTATGAAAGGTTGGG
CTTCGGAATCGTTTTCCGGGACGCCGGCTGGATGATCCTCCAGCGCGGGGATCTCATGCTGGAGTTCTTC
GCCCACCCCAACTTGTTTATTGCAGCTTATAATGGTTACAAATAAAGCAATAGCATCACAAATTTCACAA
ATAAAGCATTTTTTTCACTGCATTCTAGTTGTGGTTTGTCCAAACTCATCAATGTATCTTATCATGTCTG
TATACCGTCGACCTCTAGCTAGAGCTTGGCGTAATCATGGTCATAGCTGTTTCCTGTGTGAAATTGTTAT
CCGCTCACAATTCCACACAACATACGAGCCGGAAGCATAAAGTGTAAAGCCTGGGGTGCCTAATGAGTGA
GCTAACTCACATTAATTGCGTTGCGCTCACTGCCCGCTTTCCAGTCGGGAAACCTGTCGTGCCAGCTGCA
TTAATGAATCGGCCAACGCGCGGGGAGAGGCGGTTTGCGTATTGGGCGCTCTTCCGCTTCCTCGCTCACT
GACTCGCTGCGCTCGGTCGTTCGGCTGCGGCGAGCGGTATCAGCTCACTCAAAGGCGGTAATACGGTTAT
CCACAGAATCAGGGGATAACGCAGGAAAGAACATGTGAGCAAAAGGCCAGCAAAAGGCCAGGAACCGTAA
AAAGGCCGCGTTGCTGGCGTTTTTCCATAGGCTCCGCCCCCCTGACGAGCATCACAAAAATCGACGCTCA
AGTCAGAGGTGGCGAAACCCGACAGGACTATAAAGATACCAGGCGTTTCCCCCTGGAAGCTCCCTCGTGC
GCTCTCCTGTTCCGACCCTGCCGCTTACCGGATACCTGTCCGCCTTTCTCCCTTCGGGAAGCGTGGCGCT
TTCTCATAGCTCACGCTGTAGGTATCTCAGTTCGGTGTAGGTCGTTCGCTCCAAGCTGGGCTGTGTGCAC
GAACCCCCCGTTCAGCCCGACCGCTGCGCCTTATCCGGTAACTATCGTCTTGAGTCCAACCCGGTAAGAC
ACGACTTATCGCCACTGGCAGCAGCCACTGGTAACAGGATTAGCAGAGCGAGGTATGTAGGCGGTGCTAC
AGAGTTCTTGAAGTGGTGGCCTAACTACGGCTACACTAGAAGAACAGTATTTGGTATCTGCGCTCTGCTG
AAGCCAGTTACCTTCGGAAAAAGAGTTGGTAGCTCTTGATCCGGCAAACAAACCACCGCTGGTAGCGGTG
GTTTTTTTGTTTGCAAGCAGCAGATTACGCGCAGAAAAAAAGGATCTCAAGAAGATCCTTTGATCTTTTC
TACGGGGTCTGACGCTCAGTGGAACGAAAACTCACGTTAAGGGATTTTGGTCATGAGATTATCAAAAAGG
ATCTTCACCTAGATCCTTTTAAATTAAAAATGAAGTTTTAAATCAATCTAAAGTATATATGAGTAAACTT
GGTCTGACAGTTACCAATGCTTAATCAGTGAGGCACCTATCTCAGCGATCTGTCTATTTCGTTCATCCAT
AGTTGCCTGACTCCCCGTCGTGTAGATAACTACGATACGGGAGGGCTTACCATCTGGCCCCAGTGCTGCA
ATGATACCGCGAGACCCACGCTCACCGGCTCCAGATTTATCAGCAATAAACCAGCCAGCCGGAAGGGCCG
AGCGCAGAAGTGGTCCTGCAACTTTATCCGCCTCCATCCAGTCTATTAATTGTTGCCGGGAAGCTAGAGT
AAGTAGTTCGCCAGTTAATAGTTTGCGCAACGTTGTTGCCATTGCTACAGGCATCGTGGTGTCACGCTCG
TCGTTTGGTATGGCTTCATTCAGCTCCGGTTCCCAACGATCAAGGCGAGTTACATGATCCCCCATGTTGT
GCAAAAAAGCGGTTAGCTCCTTCGGTCCTCCGATCGTTGTCAGAAGTAAGTTGGCCGCAGTGTTATCACT
CATGGTTATGGCAGCACTGCATAATTCTCTTACTGTCATGCCATCCGTAAGATGCTTTTCTGTGACTGGT
GAGTACTCAACCAAGTCATTCTGAGAATAGTGTATGCGGCGACCGAGTTGCTCTTGCCCGGCGTCAATAC
GGGATAATACCGCGCCACATAGCAGAACTTTAAAAGTGCTCATCATTGGAAAACGTTCTTCGGGGCGAAA
ACTCTCAAGGATCTTACCGCTGTTGAGATCCAGTTCGATGTAACCCACTCGTGCACCCAACTGATCTTCA
GCATCTTTTACTTTCACCAGCGTTTCTGGGTGAGCAAAAACAGGAAGGCAAAATGCCGCAAAAAAGGGAA
TAAGGGCGACACGGAAATGTTGAATACTCATACTCTTCCTTTTTCAATATTATTGAAGCATTTATCAGGG
TTATTGTCTCATGAGCGGATACATATTTGAATGTATTTAGAAAAATAAACAAATAGGGGTTCCGCGCACA
TTTCCCCGAAAAGTGCCACCTGACGTCGACGGATCGGGAGATCTCCCGATCCCCTATGGTGCACTCTCAG
TACAATCTGCTCTGATGCCGCATAGTTAAGCCAGTATCTGCTCCCTGCTTGTGTGTTGGAGGTCGCTGAG
TAGTGCGCGAGCAAAATTTAAGCTACAACAAGGCAAGGCTTGACCGACAATTGCATGAAGAATCTGCTTA
GGGTTAGGCGTTTTGCGCTGCTTCG
